>Addgene plasmid #109857 | pHH0103_ATP5 | addgene full sequence | sequence record 214878 | Addgene NGS Result
TTGACAATTAATCATCGGCTCGTATAATGTGTGGAATTGTGAGCGGATAACAATTTCACACAGGAAACAG
CCAGTCCGTTTAGGTGTTTTCACGAGCACTTCACCAACAAGGACCATAGATTATGAAAATCGAAGAACAC
CATCACCATCACCATTCCAGCGGTAAGCTTATGTCCCCTATACTAGGTTATTGGAAAATTAAGGGCCTTG
TGCAACCCACTCGACTTCTTTTGGAATATCTTGAAGAAAAATATGAAGAGCATTTGTATGAGCGCGATGA
AGGTGATAAATGGCGAAACAAAAAGTTTGAATTGGGTTTGGAGTTTCCCAATCTTCCTTATTATATTGAT
GGTGATGTTAAATTAACACAGTCTATGGCCATCATACGTTATATAGCTGACAAGCACAACATGTTGGGTG
GTTGTCCAAAAGAGCGTGCAGAGATTTCAATGCTTGAAGGAGCGGTTTTGGATATTAGATACGGTGTTTC
GAGAATTGCATATAGTAAAGACTTTGAAACTCTCAAAGTTGATTTTCTTAGCAAGCTACCTGAAATGCTG
AAAATGTTCGAAGATCGTTTATGTCATAAAACATATTTAAATGGTGATCATGTAACCCATCCTGACTTCA
TGTTGTATGACGCTCTTGATGTTGTTTTATACATGGACCCAATGTGCCTGGATGCGTTCCCAAAATTAGT
TTGTTTTAAAAAACGTATTGAAGCTATCCCACAAATTGATAAGTACTTGAAATCCAGCAAGTATATAGCA
TGGCCTTTGCAGGGCTGGCAAGCCACGTTTGGTGGTGGCGACCATCCTCCAAAATCGGATCTGGAAGTTC
TGTTCCAGGGGCCCCTGTCCAGCGGTCTGGTTCCGCGTGGTTCCGGTACCGCGGCCCAGCCGGCCTCGAT
GAAGATGGTTGCGGCGGCAAAATATGCCCGTGCAGAACGCGAACTGAAACCGGCCCGTATTTATGGCCTG
GGTTCCCTGGCCCTGTACGAAAAGGCAGATATTAAAGGCCCGGAAGACAAAAAGAAACATCTGCTGATCG
GTGTTAGCTCTGATCGCGGCCTGTGCGGTGCTATTCACAGTTCCATCGCGAAGCAGATGAAAAGCGAAGT
CGCTACCCTGACGGCTGCGGGCAAGGAAGTGATGCTGGTTGGCATTGGTGATAAAATTCGTGGTATCCTG
TATCGCACCCATTCCGACCAATTTCTGGTCGCATTCAAGGAAGTGGGCCGTAAACCGCCGACGTTTGGTG
ATGCCTCAGTGATCGCACTGGAACTGCTGAACTCTGGCTATGAATTCGACGAAGGTAGTATCATCTTCAA
CAAGTTCCGCAGCGTTATTTCTTACAAGACCGAAGAAAAACCGATCTTTTCGCTGAACACGGTCGCTAGC
GCGGATTCAATGTCGATTTACGATGACATCGATGCCGACGTGCTGCAGAACTACCAAGAATACAACCTGG
CAAACATCATCTACTACAGCCTGAAAGAAAGTACCACGTCCGAACAGTCAGCTCGTATGACCGCGATGGA
TAACGCGGCCGCATA
[142 nt withheld, positions 1556-1697]
C
[98 nt withheld, positions 1699-1796]
AGTTTGTACTGGTGACGAAACTCAGTGTCTAGCTAGAGTGGC
[149 nt withheld, positions 1839-1987]
T
[41 nt withheld, positions 1989-2029]
T
[62 nt withheld, positions 2031-2092]
A
[35 nt withheld, positions 2094-2128]
CCTCCCTCAATCGGTTGAATGTCGCCCTTTTGTCTTTGGCGCTGGTAAACCATATGAA
[86 nt withheld, positions 2187-2272]
T
[54 nt withheld, positions 2274-2327]
CTAGCGCCGCCCTATACCTTGTCTGCCTCCCCGCGTTGCGTCGCGGTGCATGGAGCCGGGCCACCTCGAC
CTGAATGGAAGCCGGCGGCACCTCGCTAACGGATTCACCACTCCAAGAATTGGAGCCAATCAATTCTTGC
GGAGAACTGTGAATGCGCAAACCAACCCTTGGCAGAACATATCCATCGCGTCCGCCATCTCCAGCAGCCG
CACGCGGCGCATCTCGGGCAGCGTTGGGTCCTGGCCACGGGTGCGCATGATCGTGCTCCTGTCGTTGAGG
ACCCGGCTAGGCTGGCGGGGTTGCCTTACTGGTTAGCAGAATGAATCACCGATACGCGAGCGAACGTGAA
GCGACTGCTGCTGCAAAACGTCTGCGACCTGAGCAACAACATGAATGGTCTTCGGTTTCCGTGTTTCGTA
AAGTCTGGAAACGCGGAAGTCAGCGCCCTGCACCATTATGTTCCGGATCTGCATCGCAGGATGCTGCTGG
CTACCCTGTGGAACACCTACATCTGTATTAACGAAGCGCTGGCATTGACCCTGAGTGATTTTTCTCTGGT
CCCGCCGCATCCATACCGCCAGTTGTTTACCCTCACAACGTTCCAGTAACCGGGCATGTTCATCATCAGT
AACCCGTATCGTGAGCATCCTCTCTCGTTTCATCGGTATCATTACCCCCATGAACAGAAATCCCCCTTAC
ACGGAGGCATCAGTGACCAAACAGGAAAAAACCGCCCTTAACATGGCCCGCTTTATCAGAAGCCAGACAT
TAACGCTTCTGGAGAAACTCAACGAGCTGGACGCGGATGAACAGGCAGACATCTGTGAATCGCTTCACGA
CCACGCTGATGAGCTTTACCGCAGGATCCGCGAAATTGTAAGCGTTAATATTTTGTTAAAATTCGCGTTA
AATTTTTGTTAAATCAGCTCATTTTTTAACCAATAGGCCGAAATCGGCAAAATCCCTTATAAATCAAAAG
AATAGACCGAGATAGGGT
[37 nt withheld, positions 3326-3362]
AAAGAACGTGGACTCCAACGTCAAAGG
[49 nt withheld, positions 3390-3438]
T
[91 nt withheld, positions 3440-3530]
G
[124 nt withheld, positions 3532-3655]
CGCGGATCCTGCCTCGCGCGTTTCGGTGATGACGGTGAAAACCTCTGACACATGCAGCTCCCGGAGACGG
TCACAGCTTGTCTGTAAGCGGATGCCGGGAGCAGACAAGCCCGTCAGGGCGCGTCAGCGGGTGTTGGCGG
GTGTCGGGGCGCAGCCATGACCCAGTCACGTAGCGATAGCGGAGTGTATACTGGCTTAACTATGCGGCAT
CAGAGCAGATTGTACTGAGAGTGCACCATATGCGGTGTGAAATACCGCACAGATGCGTAAGGAGAAAATA
CCGCATCAGGCGCTCTTCCGCTTCCTCGCTCACTGACTCGCTGCGCTCGGTCGTTCGGCTGCGGCGAGCG
GTATCAGCTCACTCAAAGGCGGTAATACGGTTATCCACAGAATCAGGGGATAACGCAGGAAAGAACATGT
GAGCAAAAGGCCAGCAAAAGGCCAGGAACCGTAAAAAGGCCGCGTTGCTGGCGTTTTTCCATAGGCTCCG
CCCCCCTGACGAGCATCACAAAAATCGACGCTCAAGTCAGAGGTGGCGAAACCCGACAGGACTATAAAGA
TACCAGGGTTTCCCCCTGGAAGCTCCCTCGTGCGCTCTCCTGTTCCGACCCTGCCGCTTACCGGATACCT
GTCCGCCTTTCTCCCTTCGGGAAGCGTGGCGCTTTCTCATAGCTCACGCTGTAGGTATCTCAGTTCGGTG
TAGGTCGTTCGCTCCAAGCTGGGCTGTGTGCACGAACCCCCCGTTCAGCCCGACCGCTGCGCCTTATCCG
GTAACTATCGTCTTGAGTCCAACCCGGTAAGACACGACTTATCGCCACTGGCAGCAGCCACTGGTAACAG
GATTAGCAGAGCGAGGTATGTAGGCGGTGCTACAGAGTTCTTGAAGTGGTGGCCTAACTACGGCTACACT
AGAAGGACAGTATTTGGTATCTGCGCTCTGCTGAAGCCAGTTACCTTCGGAAAAAGAGTTGGTAGCTCTT
GATCCGGCAAACAAACCACCGCTGGTAGCGGTGGTTTTTTTGTTTGCAAGCAGCAGATTACGCGCAGAAA
AAAAGGATCTCAAGAAGATCCTTTGATCTTTTCTACGGGGTCTGACGCTCAGTGGAACGAAAACTCACGT
TAAGGGATTTTGGTCATGAGATTATCAAAAAGGATCTTCACCTAGATCCTTTTAAATTAAAAATGAAGTT
TTAAATCAATCTAAAGTATATATGAGTAAACTTGGTCTGACAGTTACCAATGCTTAATCAGTGAGGCACC
TATCTCAGCGATCTGTCTATTTCGTTCATCCATAGTTGCCTGACTCCCCGTCGTGTAGATAACTACGATA
CGGGAGGGCTTACCATCTGGCCCCAGTGCTGCAATGATACCGCGAGACCCACGCTCACCGGCTCCAGATT
TATCAGCAATAAACCAGCCAGCCGGAAGGGCCGAGCGCAGAAGTGGTCCTGCAACTTTATCCGCCTCCAT
CCAGTCTATTAATTGTTGCCGGGAAGCTAGAGTAAGTAGTTCGCCAGTTAATAGTTTGCGCAACGTTGTT
GCCATTGCTGCAGGCATCGTGGTGTCACGCTCGTCGTTTGGTATGGCTTCATTCAGCTCCGGTTCCCAAC
GATCAAGGCGAGTTACATGATCCCCCATGTTGTGCAAAAAAGCGGTTAGCTCCTTCGGTCCTCCGATCGT
TGTCAGAAGTAAGTTGGCCGCAGTGTTATCACTCATGGTTATGGCAGCACTGCATAATTCTCTTACTGTC
ATGCCATCCGTAAGATGCTTTTCTGTGACTGGTGAGTACTCAACCAAGTCATTCTGAGAATAGTGTATGC
GGCGACCGAGTTGCTCTTGCCCGGCGTCAACACGGGATAATACCGCGCCACATAGCAGAACTTTAAAAGT
GCTCATCATTGGAAAACGTTCTTCGGGGCGAAAACTCTCAAGGATCTTACCGCTGTTGAGATCCAGTTCG
ATGTAACCCACTCGTGCACCCAACTGATCTTCAGCATCTTTTACTTTCACCAGCGTTTCTGGGTGAGCAA
AAACAGGAAGGCAAAATGCCGCAAAAAAGGGAATAAGGGCGACACGGAAATGTTGAATACTCATACTCTT
CCTTTTTCAATATTATTGAAGCATTTATCAGGGTTATTGTCTCATGAGCGGATACATATTTGAATGTATT
TAGAAAAATAAACAAATAGGGGTTCCGCGCACATTTCCCCGAAAAGTGCCACCTGACGTCTAAGAAACCA
TTATTATCATGACATTAACCTATAAAAATAGGCGTATCACGAGGCCCTTTCGTCTTCAAGAATTCCCGAC
ACCATCGAATGGTGCAAAACCTTTCGCGGTATGGCATGATAGCGCCCGGAAGAGAGTCAATTCAGGGTGG
TGAATGTGAAACCAGTAACGTTATACGATGTCGCAGAGTATGCCGGTGTCTCTTATCAGACCGTTTCCCG
CGTGGTGAACCAGGCCAGCCACGTTTCTGCGAAAACGCGGGAAAAAGTGGAAGCGGCGATGGCGGAGCTG
AATTACATTCCCAACCGCGTGGCACAACAACTGGCGGGCAAACAGTCGTTGCTGATTGGCGTTGCCACCT
CCAGTCTGGCCCTGCACGCGCCGTCGCAAATTGTCGCGGCGATTAAATCTCGCGCCGATCAACTGGGTGC
CAGCGTGGTGGTGTCGATGGTAGAACGAAGCGGCGTCGAAGCCTGTAAAGCGGCGGTGCACAATCTTCTC
GCGCAACGCGTCAGTGGGCTGATCATTAACTATCCGCTGGATGACCAGGATGCCATTGCTGTGGAAGCTG
CCTGCACTAATGTTCCGGCGTTATTTCTTGATGTCTCTGACCAGACACCCATCAACAGTATTATTTTCTC
CCATGAAGACGGTACGCGACTGGGCGTGGAGCATCTGGTCGCATTGGGTCACCAGCAAATCGCGCTGTTA
GCGGGCCCATTAAGTTCTGTCTCGGCGCGTCTGCGTCTGGCTGGCTGGCATAAATATCTCACTCGCAATC
AAATTCAGCCGATAGCGGAACGGGAAGGCGACTGGAGTGCCATGTCCGGTTTTCAACAAACCATGCAAAT
GCTGAATGAGGGCATCGTTCCCACTGCGATGCTGGTTGCCAACGATCAGATGGCGCTGGGCGCAATGCGC
GCCATTACCGAGTCCGGGCTGCGCGTTGGTGCGGATATCTCGGTAGTGGGATACGACGATACCGAAGACA
GCTCATGTTATATCCCGCCGTTAACCACCATCAAACAGGATTTTCGCCTGCTGGGGCAAACCAGCGTGGA
CCGCTTGCTGCAACTCTCTCAGGGCCAGGCGGTGAAGGGCAATCAGCTGTTGCCCGTCTCACTGGTGAAA
AGAAAAACCACCCTGGCGCCCAATACGCAAACCGCCTCTCCCCGCGCGTTGGCCGATTCATTAATGCAGC
TGGCACGACAGGTTTCCCGACTGGAAAGCGGGCAGTGAGCGCAACGCAATTAATGTAAGTTAGCTCACTC
ATTAGGCACAATTCTCATGTTTGACAGCTTATCATCGACTGCACGGTGCACCAATGCTTCTGGCGTCAGG
CAGCCATCGGAAGCTGTGGTATGGCTGTGCAGGTCGTAAATCACTGCATAATTCGTGTCGCTCAAGGCGC
ACTCCCGTTCTGGATAATGTTTTTTGCGCCGACATCATAACGGTTCTGGCAAATATTCTGAAATGAGCTG
Features (pLannotate 1.2.2; 21 found; start..end, strand, type, name):
      1..29      +  promoter       tac promoter: strong E. coli promoter; hybrid between the trp and lac UV5 promoters
     37..53      +  protein_bind   lac operator: The lac repressor binds to the lac operator to inhibit transcription in E. coli. This inhibition can be relieved by adding lactose or isopropyl-β-D-thiogalactopyranoside (IPTG). lac repressor encoded by lacI
    138..155     +  CDS            6xHis: 6xHis affinity tag
    171..824     +  CDS            GST26_SCHJA: Experimental evidence at protein level: Swiss-Prot protein existence level 1. GST isoenzymes appear to play a central role in the parasite detoxification system. Other functions are also suspected including a role in increasing the solubility of haematin in the parasite gut. From Schistosoma japonicum (Blood fluke).
    906..1550    +  CDS            ATP5F1C (fragment): ATPG_HUMAN - Also known as ATP5C From Homo sapiens (Human).
   1560..1607    +  terminator     fd terminator (sequence withheld): central terminator from bacteriophage fd (Otsuka and Kunisawa, 1982)
   1612..1824    +  CDS            M13 gene III (fragment) (sequence partly withheld): pIII; III; minor coat protein
   1839..2309    +  CDS            M13 gene III (fragment) (sequence partly withheld): pIII; III; minor coat protein
   2331..2401    +  CDS            TcR (fragment): tetracycline efflux protein; tet; confers resistance to tetracycline
   2643..3023    -  CDS            YPB1_ECOLX: Protein predicted: Swiss-Prot protein existence level 4. From Escherichia coli.
   3040..3191    +  CDS            rop (fragment): Rop protein, which maintains plasmids at low copy number; rop
   3227..3655    -  rep_origin     f1 ori (sequence partly withheld): f1 bacteriophage origin of replication; arrow indicates direction of (+) strand synthesis
   3664..3703    +  CDS            rop (fragment): Rop protein, which maintains plasmids at low copy number; rop
   3805..3945    +  misc_feature   bom: basis of mobility region from pBR322
   4131..4718    -  rep_origin     ori: high-copy-number ColE1/pMB1/pBR322/pUC origin of replication
   4889..5749    -  CDS            AmpR: β-lactamase; bla; confers resistance to ampicillin, carbenicillin, and related antibiotics
   5750..5854    -  promoter       AmpR promoter: bla
   5963..6040    +  promoter       lacIq promoter: lacI (mutant); In the lacIq allele, a single base change in the promoter boosts expression of the lacI gene about 10-fold.
   6041..7123    +  CDS            lacI: lac repressor; lacI; The lac repressor binds to the lac operator to inhibit transcription in E. coli. This inhibition can be relieved by adding lactose or isopropyl-β-D-thiogalactopyranoside (IPTG).
   7136..7157    +  protein_bind   CAP binding site: CAP binding activates transcription in the presence of cAMP. E. coli catabolite activator protein
   7176..7193    +  promoter       tet promoter (fragment): E. coli promoter for tetracycline efflux protein gene
