[The description below was written by a language model from this plasmid's Addgene catalogue record and pLannotate feature annotations shown in this document.]
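Description:
pHH0103_ATP5 is a 7,365 nt bacterial expression plasmid built on the pHH0103 backbone for producing and purifying a human ATP synthase-derived protein in E. coli. Transcription is driven by the strong hybrid tac promoter, controlled by a downstream lac operator. The plasmid carries its own lacI gene under the up-mutated lacIq promoter, so expression stays repressed until it is induced with IPTG. The open reading frame begins with a 6xHis tag followed by Schistosoma japonicum glutathione S-transferase (GST). The insert, cloned between SfiI and NotI sites, is therefore made as a His-GST fusion that can be captured on either nickel or glutathione resin. A bacteriophage fd terminator lies immediately after the insert.

The identity of the insert is recorded inconsistently. The catalogue names it ATP5 and links it to the human ATP5J gene (coupling factor 6), whereas the sequence-based annotation matches the roughly 645 nt insert to a fragment of human ATP5F1C (ATP5C, the ATP synthase gamma subunit). The record does not resolve this difference, so the insert should be checked against the sequence before use.

Downstream of the terminator are two M13 gene III fragments, along with partial tetracycline-resistance and tet promoter sequences. These are probably leftovers from a phagemid or pBR322-type ancestor and are unlikely to be functional parts of the expression cassette. Propagation relies on a ColE1/pMB1-family origin with a bom site, and the rop gene appears to be interrupted by an f1 phage origin. The catalogue lists the plasmid as low copy. Selection is by ampicillin through the AmpR β-lactamase gene. The associated work surveyed ligands for peptide recognition modules, which is consistent with using the purified GST fusion as a target in binding selections.
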