Addgene plasmid #109857: pHH0103_ATP5
Purpose: Protein expression and purification of ATP5
Depositing lab: Sachdev Sidhu. Depositing organization: University of Toronto. Publication: Large-scale survey and database of high affinity ligands for peptide recognition modules. Teyra J, Kelil A, Jain S, Helmy M, Jajodia R, Hooda Y, Gu J, D'Cruz AA, Nicholson SE, Min J, Sudol M, Kim PM, Bader GD, Sidhu SS. Mol Syst Biol. 2020 Dec;16(12):e9310. doi: 10.15252/msb.20199310. PubMed 33438817.
Backbone
  Vector backbone: pHH0103
  Vector type: Bacterial Expression
Growth in bacteria
  Bacterial resistance: Ampicillin, 100 μg/mL
  Growth temperature: 37°C
  Growth strain: DH5alpha
  Copy number: Low Copy
Gene/Insert
  Gene/Insert name: ATP5
  Species: H. sapiens (human)
  Entrez Gene: ATP5J (a.k.a. ATP5, ATP5A, ATPM, CF6, F6)
  Cloning method: Restriction Enzyme; 5′ cloning site Sfi1 (unknown if destroyed); 3′ cloning site Not1 (unknown if destroyed)
Terms and licenses: Academic/Nonprofit Terms; Industry Terms: Not Available to Industry
How to cite: pHH0103_ATP5 was a gift from Sachdev Sidhu (Addgene plasmid # 109857 ; http://n2t.net/addgene:109857 ; RRID:Addgene_109857)
