>Addgene plasmid #109857 | pHH0103_ATP5 | depositor partial sequence | sequence record 206809 | pHH0103_ATP5 sequence 660 bps
GGCCCAGCCGGCCTCGATGAAGATGGTTGCGGCGGCAAAATATGCCCGTGCAGAACGCGAACTGAAACCG
GCCCGTATTTATGGCCTGGGTTCCCTGGCCCTGTACGAAAAGGCAGATATTAAAGGCCCGGAAGACAAAA
AGAAACATCTGCTGATCGGTGTTAGCTCTGATCGCGGCCTGTGCGGTGCTATTCACAGTTCCATCGCGAA
GCAGATGAAAAGCGAAGTCGCTACCCTGACGGCTGCGGGCAAGGAAGTGATGCTGGTTGGCATTGGTGAT
AAAATTCGTGGTATCCTGTATCGCACCCATTCCGACCAATTTCTGGTCGCATTCAAGGAAGTGGGCCGTA
AACCGCCGACGTTTGGTGATGCCTCAGTGATCGCACTGGAACTGCTGAACTCTGGCTATGAATTCGACGA
AGGTAGTATCATCTTCAACAAGTTCCGCAGCGTTATTTCTTACAAGACCGAAGAAAAACCGATCTTTTCG
CTGAACACGGTCGCTAGCGCGGATTCAATGTCGATTTACGATGACATCGATGCCGACGTGCTGCAGAACT
ACCAAGAATACAACCTGGCAAACATCATCTACTACAGCCTGAAAGAAAGTACCACGTCCGAACAGTCAGC
TCGTATGACCGCGATGGATAACGCGGCCGC
